Addgene plasmid #68235: pDGB1_omega2
Purpose: GoldenBraid level 1 Omega plant expression vector
Depositing lab: Diego Orzaez. Depositing organization: Agencia Estatal Consejo Superior de Investigaciones Científicas, M.P. Publication: GoldenBraid 2.0: a comprehensive DNA assembly framework for plant synthetic biology. Sarrion-Perdigones A, Vazquez-Vilar M, Palaci J, Castelijns B, Forment J, Ziarsolo P, Blanca J, Granell A, Orzaez D. Plant Physiol. 2013 Jul;162(3):1618-31. 10.1104/pp.113.217661 PubMed 23669743.
Backbone
  Vector backbone: pDGB1_omega2
  Backbone manufacturer: self-made; derived from pGreenII generated at the JIC
  Vector type: Plant Expression, Synthetic Biology
Growth in bacteria
  Bacterial resistance: Spectinomycin, 50 μg/mL
  Growth temperature: 37°C
  Growth strain: DH5alpha
  Copy number: High Copy
Gene/Insert
  Gene/Insert name: empty vector
  Cloning method: Restriction Enzyme; 5′ cloning site BsmBI (unknown if destroyed); 3′ cloning site BsmBI (unknown if destroyed)
  Sequencing primers: 5′ caacctctcgggcttctgga
Terms and licenses: Academic/Nonprofit Terms; Industry Terms: Not Available to Industry
How to cite: pDGB1_omega2 was a gift from Diego Orzaez (Addgene plasmid # 68235 ; http://n2t.net/addgene:68235 ; RRID:Addgene_68235)
