[The description below was written by a language model from this plasmid's Addgene catalogue record and pLannotate feature annotations shown in this document.]
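Description:
pDGB1_omega2 is an empty destination vector from the GoldenBraid 2.0 modular DNA assembly system for plant synthetic biology. It is an Omega-level binary plasmid built on a pGreenII-derived backbone. At about 3.5 kb it is compact. It carries a high-copy ColE1/pUC-type origin for propagation in E. coli, along with the pSa origin characteristic of pGreen-type vectors. In that family, the pSa origin supports replication in Agrobacterium only when the replicase is supplied in trans by a helper plasmid. Selection in bacteria is by spectinomycin, conferred by an aadA gene. The short gentamicin-resistance, integron Pc promoter, lacI and Tn903-related fragments in the annotation appear to be remnants of the source cassettes rather than functional parts.

The cloning region lies between the nopaline-type left and right T-DNA border repeats. It consists of a lacZα cassette with the lac promoter, operator, CAP binding site and a pUC-style polylinker. The record lists BsmBI as the cloning enzyme at both ends. In GoldenBraid, this type IIS enzyme is used to release the lacZα cassette and replace it with assembled parts, so recombinant colonies can be told apart by blue/white screening. Omega vectors typically receive pairs of transcriptional units or modules built in the complementary alpha-level vectors. Alternating between the two levels allows multigene constructs to be built up iteratively.

No plant promoter, gene or plant selectable marker is present in this empty vector, so anything expressed in planta must come from the inserted modules. The finished assemblies, flanked by the T-DNA borders, are intended for Agrobacterium-mediated delivery into plants.
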