Features (pLannotate 1.2.2; 15 found; start..end, strand, type, name):
    111..210     +  misc_feature   bom (fragment): basis of mobility region from pBR322
    216..373     -  CDS            lacZα (fragment): LacZα fragment of β-galactosidase; lacZ fragment
    370..426     +  misc_feature   MCS: pUC18/19 multiple cloning site
    463..479     -  protein_bind   lac operator: The lac repressor binds to the lac operator to inhibit transcription in E. coli. This inhibition can be relieved by adding lactose or isopropyl-β-D-thiogalactopyranoside (IPTG). lac repressor encoded by lacI
    487..517     -  promoter       lac promoter: promoter for the E. coli lac operon
    532..553     -  protein_bind   CAP binding site: CAP binding activates transcription in the presence of cAMP. E. coli catabolite activator protein
    566..608     -  CDS            lacI (fragment): lac repressor; lacI; The lac repressor binds to the lac operator to inhibit transcription in E. coli. This inhibition can be relieved by adding lactose or isopropyl-β-D-thiogalactopyranoside (IPTG).
    632..656     +  misc_feature   RB T-DNA repeat: right border repeat from nopaline C58 T-DNA
    747..1335    -  rep_origin     ori: high-copy-number ColE1/pMB1/pBR322/pUC origin of replication
   1509..2297    -  CDS            aadA: S3AD_ECOLX - Experimental evidence at protein level: Swiss-Prot protein existence level 1. Mediates bacterial resistance to the antibiotics streptomycin and spectinomycin. From Escherichia coli.
   2304..2360    -  CDS            GmR (fragment): gentamycin acetyltransferase; aacC1; confers resistance to gentamycin
   2536..2559    -  promoter       Pc promoter (fragment): intI1 (promoter lies within the coding sequence); class 1 integron promoter
   2835..2936    +  CDS            TRA2_ECOLX (fragment): Protein predicted: Swiss-Prot protein existence level 4. Required for transposition of transposon Tn903. From Escherichia coli.
   2941..3376    +  rep_origin     pSa ori: origin of replication from bacterial plasmid pSa
   3503..3       +  misc_feature   LB T-DNA repeat (across the origin): left border repeat from nopaline C58 T-DNA (truncated)
>Addgene plasmid #68235 | pDGB1_omega2 | depositor full sequence | sequence record 126375 | pDGB1_omega2 sequence 3522 bps
TAACGATATCGGTCTCAGTCAGGAGTGAGACGCACAGCTTGTCTGTAAGCGGATGCCGGGAGCAGACAAG
CCCGTCAGGGCGCGTCAGCGGGTGTTGGCGGGTGTCGGGGCTGGCTTAACTATGCGGCATCAGAGCAGAT
TGTACTGAGAGTGCACCATATGCGGTGTGAAATACCGCACAGATGCGTAAGGAGAAAATACCGCATCAGG
CGCCATTCGCCATTCAGGCTGCGCAACTGTTGGGAAGGGCGATCGGCGCAGGCCTCTTCGCTATTACGCC
AGCTGGCGAAAGGGGGATGTGCTGCAAGGCGATTAAGTTGGGTAACGCCAGGGTTTTCCCAGTCACGACG
TTGTAAAACGACGGCCAGTGAATTCGAGCTCGGTACCCGGGGATCCTCTAGAGTCGACCTGCAGGCATGC
AAGCTTGGCGTAATCATGGTCATAGCTGTTTCCTGTGTGAAATTGTTATCCGCTCACAATTCCACACAAC
ATACGAGCCGGAAGCATATAGTGTAAAGCCTGGGGTGCCTAATGAGTGAGCTAACTCACATTAATTGCGT
TGCGCTCACTGCCCGCTTTCCAGTCGGGAAACCTGTCGTGCCAGCTGCGTCTCACGCTTGAGACCGATAT
CTGACAGGATATATTGGCGGGTAAACTAAGTCGCTGTATGTGTTTGTTTGAGATCTCATGTGAGCAAAAG
GCCAGCAAAAGGCCAGGAACCGTAAAAAGGCCGCGTTGCTGGCGTTTTTCCATAGGCTCCGCCCCCCTGA
CGAGCATCACAAAAATCGACGCTCAAGTCAGAGGTGGCGAAACCCGACAGGACTATAAAGATACCAGGCG
TTTCCCCCTGGAAGCTCCCTCGTGCGCTCTCCTGTTCCGACCCTGCCGCTTACCGGATACCTGTCCGCCT
TTCTCCCTTCGGGAAGCGTGGCGCTTTCTCATAGCTCACGCTGTAGGTATCTCAGTTCGGTGTAGGTCGT
TCGCTCCAAGCTGGGCTGTGTGCACGAACCCCCCGTTCAGCCCGACCGCTGCGCCTTATCCGGTAACTAT
CGTCTTGAGTCCAACCCGGTAAGACACGACTTATCGCCACTGGCAGCAGCCACTGGTAACAGGATTAGCA
GAGCGAGGTATGTAGGCGGTGCTACAGAGTTCTTGAAGTGGTGGCCTAACTACGGCTACACTAGAAGAAC
AGTATTTGGTATCTGCGCTCTGCTGAAGCCAGTTACCTTCGGAAGAAGAGTTGGTAGCTCTTGATCCGGC
AAACAAACCACCGCTGGTAGCGGTGGTTTTTTTGTTTGCAAGCAGCAGATTACGCGCAGAAAAAAAGGAT
CTCAAGAAGATCCTTTGATCTTTTCTACGGGGTCTGACGCTCAGTGGAACGAAAACTCACGTTAAGGGAT
TTTGGTCATGAGATTATCAAAAAGGATCTTCACCTAGATCCTTTTAAATTAAAAATGAAGTTTTAAATCA
ATCTAAAGTATATATGTGTAACATTGGTCTAGTGATTATTTGCCGACTACCTTGGTGATCTCGCCTTTCA
CGTAGTGGACAAATTCTTCCAACTGATCTGCGCGCGAGGCCAAGCGATCTTCTTCTTGTCCAAGATAAGC
CTGTCTAGCTTCAAGTATGACGGGCTGATACTGGGCCGGCAGGCGCTCCATTGCCCAGTCGGCAGCGACA
TCCTTCGGCGCGATTTTGCCGGTTACTGCGCTGTACCAAATGCGGGACAACGTAAGCACTACATTTCGCT
CATCACCAGCCCAGTCGGGCGGCGAGTTCCATAGCGTTAAGGTTTCATTTAGCGCCTCAAATAGATCCTG
TTCAGGAACCGGATCAAAGAGTTCCTCCGCCGCTGGACCTACCAAGGCAACGCTATGTTCTCTTGCTTTT
GTCAGCAAGATAGCCAGATCAATGTCGATCGTGGCTGGCTCGAAGATACCTGCAAGAATGTCATTGCGCT
GCCATTCTCCAAATTGCAGTTCGCGCTTAGCTGGATAACGCCACGGAATGATGTCGTCGTGCACAACAAT
GGTGACTTCTACAGCGCGGAGAATCTCGCTCTCTCCAGGGGAAGCCGAAGTTTCCAAAAGGTCGTTGATC
AAAGCTCGCCGCGTTGTTTCATCAAGCCTTACGGTCACCGTAACCAGCAAATCAATATCACTGTGTGGCT
TCAGGCCGCCATCCACTGCGGAGCCGTACAAATGTACGGCCAGCAACGTCGGTTCGAGATGGCGCTCGAT
GACGCCAACTACCTCTGATAGTTGAGTCGATACTTCGGCGATCACCGCTTCCCTCATGATGTTTAACTTT
GTTTTAGGGCGACTGCCCTGCTGCGTAACATCGTTGCTGCTCCATAACATCAAACATCGACCCACGGCGT
AACGCGCTTGCTGCTTGGATGCCCGAGGCATAGACTGTACCCCAAAAAAACAGTCATAACAAGCCATGAA
AACCGCCACTGCGCCGTTACCACCGCTGCGTTCGGTCAAGGTTCTGGACCAGTTGCGTGAGCGCATACGC
TACTTGCATTACAGCTTACGAACCGAACAGGCTTATGTCCACTGGGTTCGTGCCTTCATCCGTTTCCACG
GTGTGCGTCACCCGGCAACCTTGGGCAGCAGCGAAGTCGAGGCATTTCTGTCCTGGCTGGAACACCCCTT
GTATTACTGTTTATGTAAGCAGACAGTTTTATTGTTCATGATGATATATTTTTATCTTGTGCAATGTAAC
ATCAGAGATTTTGAGACACAACGTGGCTTTGTTGAATAAATCGAACTTTTGCTGAGTTGAAGGATCAGAT
CACGCATCTTCCCGACAACGCAGACCGTTCCGTGGCAAAGCAAAAGTTCAAAATCACCAACTGGTCCACC
TACAACAAAGCTCTCATCAACCGTGGCTCCCTCACTTTCTGGCTGGATGATGGGGCGATTCAGGCGATCC
CCATCCAACAGCCCGCCGTCGAGCGGGCTTTTTTATCCCCGGAAGCCTGTGGATAGAGGGTAGTTATCCA
CGTGAAACCGCTAATGCCCCGCAAAGCCTTGATTCACGGGGCTTTCCGGCCCGCTCCAAAAACTATCCAC
GTGAAATCGCTAATCAGGGTACGTGAAATCGCTAATCGGAGTACGTGAAATCGCTAATAAGGTCACGTGA
AATCGCTAATCAAAAAGGCACGTGAGAACGCTAATAGCCCTTTCAGATCAACAGCTTGCAAACACCCCTC
GCTCCGGCAAGTAGTTACAGCAAGTAGTATGTTCAATTAGCTTTTCAATTATGAATATATATATCAATTA
TTGGTCGCCCTTGGCTTGTGGACAATGCGCTACGCGCACCGGCTCCGCCCGTGGACAACCGCAAGCGGTT
GCCCACCGTCGAGCGCCTTTGCCCACAACCCGGCGGCCGGCCGCAACAGATCGTTTTATAAATTTTTTTT
TTTGAAAAAGAAAAAGCCCGAAAGGCGGCAACCTCTCGGGCTTCTGGATTTCCGATCCCCGGAATTAGAT
CTTGGCAGGATATATTGTGGTG
