>Addgene plasmid #68235 | pDGB1_omega2 | addgene partial sequence | sequence record 126374 | ASK-FN2 5'-CGGCCTTTTTACGGTTCCTG-3'
ATCTCAACAACACATACAGGCGACTTAGTTTACCCGCCAATATATCCTGTCAGATATCGGTCTCAAGCGT
GAGACGCAGCTGGCACGACAGGTTTCCCGACTGGAAAGCGGGCAGTGAGCGCAACGCAATTAATGTGAGT
TAGCTCACTCATTAGGCACCCCAGGCTTTACACTATATGCTTCCGGCTCGTATGTTGTGTGGAATTGTGA
GCGGATAACAATTTCACACAGGAAACAGCTATGACCATGATTACGCCAAGCTTGCATGCCTGCAGGTCGA
CTCTAGAGGATCCCCGGGTACCGAGCTCGAATTCACTGGCCGTCGTTTTACAACGTCGTGACTGGGAAAA
CCCTGGCGTTACCCAACTTAATCGCCTTGCAGCACATCCCCCTTTCGCCAGCTGGCGTAATAGCGAAGAG
GCCTGCGCCGATCGCCCTTCCCAACAGTTGCGCAGCCTGAATGGCGAATGGCGCCTGATGCGGTATTTTC
TCCTTACGCATCTGTGCGGTATTTCACACCGCATATGGTGCACTCTCAGTACAATCTGCTCTGATGCCGC
ATAGTTAAGCCAGCCCCGACACCCGCCAACACCCGCTGACGCGCCCTGACGGGCTTGTCTGCTCCCGGCA
TCCGCTTACAGACAAGCTGTGCGTCTCACTCCTGACTGAGACCGATATCGTTACACCACAATATATCCTG
CCAAGATCTAATTCCGGGGATCGGAAATCCAGAAGCCCGAGAGGTTGCCGCCTTTCGGGCTTTTTCTTTT
TCAAAAAA
